>Addgene plasmid #195699 | pFSynW Substance P-pHluorin IRES mRuby3 | addgene full sequence | sequence record 383681 | Addgene NGS Result
GTCGACGGATCGGGAGATCTCCCGATCCCCTATGGTGCACTCTCAGTACAATCTGCTCTGATGCCGCATA
GTTAAGCCAGTATCTGCTCCCTGCTTGTGTGTTGGAGGTCGCTGAGTAGTGCGCGAGCAAAATTTAAGCT
ACAACAAGGCAAGGCTTGACCGACAATTGCATGAAGAATCTGCTTAGGGTTAGGCGTTTTGCGCTGCTTC
GCGATGTACGGGCCAGATATACGCGTTGACATTGATTATTGACTAGTTATTAATAGTAATCAATTACGGG
GTCATTAGTTCATAGCCCATATATGGAGTTCCGCGTTACATAACTTACGGTAAATGGCCCGCCTGGCTGA
CCGCCCAACGACCCCCGCCCATTGACGTCAATAATGACGTATGTTCCCATAGTAACGCCAATAGGGACTT
TCCATTGACGTCAATGGGTGGAGTATTTACGGTAAACTGCCCACTTGGCAGTACATCAAGTGTATCATAT
GCCAAGTACGCCCCCTATTGACGTCAATGACGGTAAATGGCCCGCCTGGCATTATGCCCAGTACATGACC
TTATGGGACTTTCCTACTTGGCAGTACATCTACGTATTAGTCATCGCTATTACCATGGTGATGCGGTTTT
GGCAGTACATCAATGGGCGTGGATAGCGGTTTGACTCACGGGGATTTCCAAGTCTCCACCCCATTGACGT
CAATGGGAGTTTGTTTTGGCACCAAAATCAACGGGACTTTCCAAAATGTCGTAACAACTCCGCCCCATTG
ACGCAAATGGGCGGTAGGCGTGTACGGTGGGAGGTCTATATAAGCAGCGCGTTTTGCCTGTACTGGGTCT
CTCTGGTTAGACCAGATCTGAGCCTGGGAGCTCTCTGGCTAACTAGGGAACCCACTGCTTAAGCCTCAAT
AAAGCTTGCCTTGAGTGCTTCAAGTAGTGTGTGCCCGTCTGTTGTGTGACTCTGGTAACTAGAGATCCCT
CAGACCCTTTTAGTCAGTGTGGAAAATCTCTAGCAGTGGCGCCCGAACAGGGACTTGAAAGCGAAAGGGA
AACCAGAGGAGCTCTCTCGACGCAGGACTCGGCTTGCTGAAGCGCGCACGGCAAGAGGCGAGGGGCGGCG
ACTGGTGAGTACGCCAAAAATTTTGACTAGCGGAGGCTAGAAGGAGAGAGATGGGTGCGAGAGCGTCAGT
ATTAAGCGGGGGAGAATTAGATCGCGATGGGAAAAAATTCGGTTAAGGCCAGGGGGAAAGAAAAAATATA
AATTAAAACATATAGTATGGGCAAGCAGGGAGCTAGAACGATTCGCAGTTAATCCTGGCCTGTTAGAAAC
ATCAGAAGGCTGTAGACAAATACTGGGACAGCTACAACCATCCCTTCAGACAGGATCAGAAGAACTTAGA
TCATTATATAATACAGTAGCAACCCTCTATTGTGTGCATCAAAGGATAGAGATAAAAGACACCAAGGAAG
CTTTAGACAAGATAGAGGAAGAGCAAAACAAAAGTAAGACCACCGCACAGCAAGCGGCCGCTGATCTTCA
GACCTGGAGGAGGAGATATGAGGGACAATTGGAGAAGTGAATTATATAAATATAAAGTAGTAAAAATTGA
ACCATTAGGAGTAGCACCCACCAAGGCAAAGAGAAGAGTGGTGCAGAGAGAAAAAAGAGCAGTGGGAATA
GGAGCTTTGTTCCTTGGGTTCTTGGGAGCAGCAGGAAGCACTATGGGCGCAGCGTCAATGACGCTGACGG
TACAGGCCAGACAATTATTGTCTGGTATAGTGCAGCAGCAGAACAATTTGCTGAGGGCTATTGAGGCGCA
ACAGCATCTGTTGCAACTCACAGTCTGGGGCATCAAGCAGCTCCAGGCAAGAATCCTGGCTGTGGAAAGA
TACCTAAAGGATCAACAGCTCCTGGGGATTTGGGGTTGCTCTGGAAAACTCATTTGCACCACTGCTGTGC
CTTGGAATGCTAGTTGGAGTAATAAATCTCTGGAACAGATTTGGAATCACACGACCTGGATGGAGTGGGA
CAGAGAAATTAACAATTACACAAGCTTAATACACTCCTTAATTGAAGAATCGCAAAACCAGCAAGAAAAG
AATGAACAAGAATTATTGGAATTAGATAAATGGGCAAGTTTGTGGAATTGGTTTAACATAACAAATTGGC
TGTGGTATATAAAATTATTCATAATGATAGTAGGAGGCTTGGTAGGTTTAAGAATAGTTTTTGCTGTACT
TTCTATAGTGAATAGAGTTAGGCAGGGATATTCACCATTATCGTTTCAGACCCACCTCCCAACCCCGAGG
GGACCCGACAGGCCCGAAGGAATAGAAGAAGAAGGTGGAGAGAGAGACAGAGACAGATCCATTCGATTAG
TGAACGGATCGGCACTGCGTGCGCCAATTCTGCAGACAAATGGCAGTATTCATCCACAATTTTAAAAGAA
AAGGGGGGATTGGGGGGTACAGTGCAGGGGAAAGAATAGTAGACATAATAGCAACAGACATACAAACTAA
AGAATTACAAAAACAAATTACAAAAATTCAAAATTTTCGGGTTTATTACAGGGACAGCAGAGATCCAGTT
TGGTTAATTAAAGTGCAAGTGGTTTTAGGACCAGGATGAGGCGGGGTGGGGGTGCCTACCTGACGACCGA
CCCCGACCCACTGGACAAGCACCCAACCCCCATTCCCCAAATTGCGCATCCCCTATCAGAGAGGGGGAGG
GGAAACAGGATGCGGCGAGGCGCGTGCGCACTGCCAGCTTCAGCACCGCGGACAGTGCCTTCGCCCCCGC
CTGGCGGCGCGCGCCACCGCCGCCTCAGCACTGAAGGCGCGCTGACGTCACTCGCCGGTCCCCCGTAAAC
TCCCCTTCCCGGCCACCTTGGTCGCGTCCGCGCCGCCGCCGGCCCAGCCGGACCGCACCACGCGAGGCGC
GAGATAGGGGGGCACGGGCGCGACCATCTGCGCTGCGGCGCCGGCGACTCAGCGCTGCCTCAGTCTGCGG
TGGGCAGCGGAGGAGTCGTGTCGTGCCTGAGAGCGCAGGTACGGCTAGCGGATCCGCCACCATGAAAATC
CTCGTGGCCGTGGCGGTCTTTTTTCTCGTTTCCACTCAACTGTTTGCAGAGGAAATCGATGCCAACGATG
ATCTAAATTATTGGTCCGACTGGTCCGACAGTGACCAGATCAAGGAGGCAATGCCGGAGCCCTTTGAGCA
TCTTCTGCAGAGAATCGCCCGAAGACCCAAGCCTCAGCAGTTCTTTGGATTAATGGGATCCGGAAGTTCG
GGGTCCAGCGGTTCTTCAGGCAGTTCCAGTAAAGGAGAAGAACTTTTCACTGGAGTTGTCCCAATTCTTG
TTGAATTAGATGGTGATGTTAATGGGCACAAATTTTCTGTCAGTGGAGAGGGTGAAGGTGATGCAACATA
CGGAAAACTTACCCTTAAATTTATTTGCACTACTGGAAAACTACCTGTTCCATGGCCAACACTTGTCACT
ACTTTAACTTATGGTGTTCAATGCTTTTCAAGATACCCAGATCATATGAAACGGCATGACTTTTTCAAGA
GTGCCATGCCCGAAGGTTATGTACAGGAAAGAACTATATTTTTCAAAGATGACGGGAACTACAAGACACG
TGCTGAAGTCAAGTTTGAAGGTGATACCCTTGTTAATAGAATCGAGTTAAAAGGTATTGATTTTAAAGAA
GATGGAAACATTCTTGGACACAAATTGGAATACAACTATAACGATCACCAGGTGTACATCATGGCAGACA
AACAAAAGAATGGAATCAAAGCTAACTTCAAAATTAGACACAACATTGAAGATGGAGGCGTTCAACTAGC
AGACCATTATCAACAAAATACTCCAATTGGCGATGGGCCCGTCCTTTTACCAGACAACCATTACCTGTTT
ACAACTTCTACTCTTTCGAAAGATCCCAACGAAAAGAGAGACCACATGGTCCTTCTTGAGTTTGTAACAG
CTGCTGGGATTACACATGGCATGGATGAACTATACAAATGAGAATTCCCCCTCTCCCTCCCCCCCCTAAC
GTTACTGGCCGAAGCCGCTTGGAATAAGGCCGGTGTGCGTTTGTCTATATGTTATTTTCCACCATATTGC
CGTCTTTTGGCAATGTGAGGGCCCGGAAACCTGGCCCTGTCTTCTTGACGAGCATTCCTAGGGGTCTTTC
CCCTCTCGCCAAAGGAATGCAAGGTCTGTTGAATGTCGTGAAGGAAGCAGTTCCTCTGGAAGCTTCTTGA
AGACAAACAACGTCTGTAGCGACCCTTTGCAGGCAGCGGAACCCCCCACCTGGCGACAGGTGCCTCTGCG
GCCAAAAGCCACGTGTATAAGATACACCTGCAAAGGCGGCACAACCCCAGTGCCACGTTGTGAGTTGGAT
AGTTGTGGAAAGAGTCAAATGGCTCTCCTCAAGCGTATTCAACAAGGGGCTGAAGGATGCCCAGAAGGTA
CCCCATTGTATGGGATCTGATCTGGGGCCTCGGTACACATGCTTTACATGTGTTTAGTCGAGGTTAAAAA
AACGTCTAGGCCCCCCGAACCACGGGGACGTGGTTTTCCTTTGAAAAACACGATGATAATATGGTGTCTA
AGGGCGAAGAGCTGATCAAGGAAAATATGCGTATGAAGGTGGTCATGGAAGGTTCGGTCAACGGCCACCA
ATTCAAATGCACAGGTGAAGGAGAAGGCAGACCGTACGAGGGAGTGCAAACCATGAGGATCAAAGTCATC
GAGGGAGGACCCCTGCCATTTGCCTTTGACATTCTTGCCACGTCGTTCATGTATGGCAGCCGTACCTTTA
TCAAGTACCCGGCCGACATCCCTGATTTCTTTAAACAGTCCTTTCCTGAGGGTTTTACTTGGGAAAGAGT
TACGAGATACGAAGATGGTGGAGTCGTCACCGTCACGCAGGACACCAGCCTTGAGGATGGCGAGCTCGTC
TACAACGTCAAGGTCAGAGGGGTAAACTTTCCCTCCAATGGTCCCGTGATGCAGAAGAAGACCAAGGGTT
GGGAGCCTAATACAGAGATGATGTATCCAGCAGATGGTGGTCTGAGAGGATACACTGACATCGCACTGAA
AGTTGATGGTGGTGGCCATCTGCACTGCAACTTCGTGACAACTTACAGGTCAAAAAAGACCGTCGGGAAC
ATCAAGATGCCCGGTGTCCATGCCGTTGATCACCGCCTGGAAAGGATCGAGGAGAGTGACAATGAAACCT
ACGTAGTGCAAAGAGAAGTGGCAGTTGCCAAATACAGCAACCTTGGTGGTGGCTAAAATTCGATATCAAG
CTTATCGATAATCAACCTCTGGATTACAAAATTTGTGAAAGATTGACTGGTATTCTTAACTATGTTGCTC
CTTTTACGCTATGTGGATACGCTGCTTTAATGCCTTTGTATCATGCTATTGCTTCCCGTATGGCTTTCAT
TTTCTCCTCCTTGTATAAATCCTGGTTGCTGTCTCTTTATGAGGAGTTGTGGCCCGTTGTCAGGCAACGT
GGCGTGGTGTGCACTGTGTTTGCTGACGCAACCCCCACTGGTTGGGGCATTGCCACCACCTGTCAGCTCC
TTTCCGGGACTTTCGCTTTCCCCCTCCCTATTGCCACGGCGGAACTCATCGCCGCCTGCCTTGCCCGCTG
CTGGACAGGGGCTCGGCTGTTGGGCACTGACAATTCCGTGGTGTTGTCGGGGAAATCATCGTCCTTTCCT
TGGCTGCTCGCCTGTGTTGCCACCTGGATTCTGCGCGGGACGTCCTTCTGCTACGTCCCTTCGGCCCTCA
ATCCAGCGGACCTTCCTTCCCGCGGCCTGCTGCCGGCTCTGCGGCCTCTTCCGCGTCTTCGCCTTCGCCC
TCAGACGAGTCGGATCTCCCTTTGGGCCGCCTCCCCGCATCGATACCGTCGACCTCGAGACCTAGAAAAA
CATGGAGCAATCACAAGTAGCAATACAGCAGCTACCAATGCTGATTGTGCCTGGCTAGAAGCACAAGAGG
AGGAGGAGGTGGGTTTTCCAGTCACACCTCAGGTACCTTTAAGACCAATGACTTACAAGGCAGCTGTAGA
TCTTAGCCACTTTTTAAAAGAAAAGGGGGGACTGGAAGGGCTAATTCACTCCCAACGAAGACAAGATATC
CTTGATCTGTGGATCTACCACACACAAGGCTACTTCCCTGATTGGCAGAACTACACACCAGGGCCAGGGA
TCAGATATCCACTGACCTTTGGATGGTGCTACAAGCTAGTACCAGTTGAGCAAGAGAAGGTAGAAGAAGC
CAATGAAGGAGAGAACACCCGCTTGTTACACCCTGTGAGCCTGCATGGGATGGATGACCCGGAGAGAGAA
GTATTAGAGTGGAGGTTTGACAGCCGCCTAGCATTTCATCACATGGCCCGAGAGCTGCATCCGGACTGTA
CTGGGTCTCTCTGGTTAGACCAGATCTGAGCCTGGGAGCTCTCTGGCTAACTAGGGAACCCACTGCTTAA
GCCTCAATAAAGCTTGCCTTGAGTGCTTCAAGTAGTGTGTGCCCGTCTGTTGTGTGACTCTGGTAACTAG
AGATCCCTCAGACCCTTTTAGTCAGTGTGGAAAATCTCTAGCAGGGCCCGTTTAAACCCGCTGATCAGCC
TCGACTGTGCCTTCTAGTTGCCAGCCATCTGTTGTTTGCCCCTCCCCCGTGCCTTCCTTGACCCTGGAAG
GTGCCACTCCCACTGTCCTTTCCTAATAAAATGAGGAAATTGCATCGCATTGTCTGAGTAGGTGTCATTC
TATTCTGGGGGGTGGGGTGGGGCAGGACAGCAAGGGGGAGGATTGGGAAGACAATAGCAGGCATGCTGGG
GATGCGGTGGGCTCTATGGCTTCTGAGGCGGAAAGAACCAGCTGGGGCTCTAGGGGGTATCCCC
[124 nt withheld, positions 6925-7048]
C
[91 nt withheld, positions 7050-7140]
A
[49 nt withheld, positions 7142-7190]
CCTTTGACGTTGGAGTCCACGTTCTTT
[37 nt withheld, positions 7218-7254]
ACCCTATCTCGGTCTATTCTTTTGATTTATAAGGGATTTTGCCGATTTCGGCCTATTGGTTAAAAAATGA
GCTGATTTAACAAAAATTTAACGCGAATTAATTCTGTGGAATGTGTGTCAGTTAGGGTGTGGAAAGTCCC
CAGGCTCCCCAGCAGGCAGAAGTATGCAAAGCATGCATCTCAATTAGTCAGCAACCAGGTGTGGAAAGTC
CCCAGGCTCCCCAGCAGGCAGAAGTATGCAAAGCATGCATCTCAATTAGTCAGCAACCATAGTCCCGCCC
CTAACTCCGCCCATCCCGCCCCTAACTCCGCCCAGTTCCGCCCATTCTCCGCCCCATGGCTGACTAATTT
TTTTTATTTATGCAGAGGCCGAGGCCGCCTCTGCCTCTGAGCTATTCCAGAAGTAGTGAGGAGGCTTTTT
TGGAGGCCTAGGCTTTTGCAAAAAGCTCCCGGGAGCTTGTATATCCATTTTCGGATCTGATCAGCACGTG
TTGACAATTAATCATCGGCATAGTATATCGGCATAGTATAATACGACAAGGTGAGGAACTAAACCATGGC
CAAGTTGACCAGTGCCGTTCCGGTGCTCACCGCGCGCGACGTCGCCGGAGCGGTCGAGTTCTGGACCGAC
CGGCTCGGGTTCTCCCGGGACTTCGTGGAGGACGACTTCGCCGGTGTGGTCCGGGACGACGTGACCCTGT
TCATCAGCGCGGTCCAGGACCAGGTGGTGCCGGACAACACCCTGGCCTGGGTGTGGGTGCGCGGCCTGGA
CGAGCTGTACGCCGAGTGGTCGGAGGTCGTGTCCACGAACTTCCGGGACGCCTCCGGGCCGGCCATGACC
GAGATCGGCGAGCAGCCGTGGGGGCGGGAGTTCGCCCTGCGCGACCCGGCCGGCAACTGCGTGCACTTCG
TGGCCGAGGAGCAGGACTGACACGTGCTACGAGATTTCGATTCCACCGCCGCCTTCTATGAAAGGTTGGG
CTTCGGAATCGTTTTCCGGGACGCCGGCTGGATGATCCTCCAGCGCGGGGATCTCATGCTGGAGTTCTTC
GCCCACCCCAACTTGTTTATTGCAGCTTATAATGGTTACAAATAAAGCAATAGCATCACAAATTTCACAA
ATAAAGCATTTTTTTCACTGCATTCTAGTTGTGGTTTGTCCAAACTCATCAATGTATCTTATCATGTCTG
TATACCGTCGACCTCTAGCTAGAGCTTGGCGTAATCATGGTCATAGCTGTTTCCTGTGTGAAATTGTTAT
CCGCTCACAATTCCACACAACATACGAGCCGGAAGCATAAAGTGTAAAGCCTGGGGTGCCTAATGAGTGA
GCTAACTCACATTAATTGCGTTGCGCTCACTGCCCGCTTTCCAGTCGGGAAACCTGTCGTGCCAGCTGCA
TTAATGAATCGGCCAACGCGCGGGGAGAGGCGGTTTGCGTATTGGGCGCTCTTCCGCTTCCTCGCTCACT
GACTCGCTGCGCTCGGTCGTTCGGCTGCGGCGAGCGGTATCAGCTCACTCAAAGGCGGTAATACGGTTAT
CCACAGAATCAGGGGATAACGCAGGAAAGAACATGTGAGCAAAAGGCCAGCAAAAGGCCAGGAACCGTAA
AAAGGCCGCGTTGCTGGCGTTTTTCCATAGGCTCCGCCCCCCTGACGAGCATCACAAAAATCGACGCTCA
AGTCAGAGGTGGCGAAACCCGACAGGACTATAAAGATACCAGGCGTTTCCCCCTGGAAGCTCCCTCGTGC
GCTCTCCTGTTCCGACCCTGCCGCTTACCGGATACCTGTCCGCCTTTCTCCCTTCGGGAAGCGTGGCGCT
TTCTCATAGCTCACGCTGTAGGTATCTCAGTTCGGTGTAGGTCGTTCGCTCCAAGCTGGGCTGTGTGCAC
GAACCCCCCGTTCAGCCCGACCGCTGCGCCTTATCCGGTAACTATCGTCTTGAGTCCAACCCGGTAAGAC
ACGACTTATCGCCACTGGCAGCAGCCACTGGTAACAGGATTAGCAGAGCGAGGTATGTAGGCGGTGCTAC
AGAGTTCTTGAAGTGGTGGCCTAACTACGGCTACACTAGAAGAACAGTATTTGGTATCTGCGCTCTGCTG
AAGCCAGTTACCTTCGGAAAAAGAGTTGGTAGCTCTTGATCCGGCAAACAAACCACCGCTGGTAGCGGTG
GTTTTTTTGTTTGCAAGCAGCAGATTACGCGCAGAAAAAAAGGATCTCAAGAAGATCCTTTGATCTTTTC
TACGGGGTCTGACGCTCAGTGGAACGAAAACTCACGTTAAGGGATTTTGGTCATGAGATTATCAAAAAGG
ATCTTCACCTAGATCCTTTTAAATTAAAAATGAAGTTTTAAATCAATCTAAAGTATATATGAGTAAACTT
GGTCTGACAGTTACCAATGCTTAATCAGTGAGGCACCTATCTCAGCGATCTGTCTATTTCGTTCATCCAT
AGTTGCCTGACTCCCCGTCGTGTAGATAACTACGATACGGGAGGGCTTACCATCTGGCCCCAGTGCTGCA
ATGATACCGCGAGACCCACGCTCACCGGCTCCAGATTTATCAGCAATAAACCAGCCAGCCGGAAGGGCCG
AGCGCAGAAGTGGTCCTGCAACTTTATCCGCCTCCATCCAGTCTATTAATTGTTGCCGGGAAGCTAGAGT
AAGTAGTTCGCCAGTTAATAGTTTGCGCAACGTTGTTGCCATTGCTACAGGCATCGTGGTGTCACGCTCG
TCGTTTGGTATGGCTTCATTCAGCTCCGGTTCCCAACGATCAAGGCGAGTTACATGATCCCCCATGTTGT
GCAAAAAAGCGGTTAGCTCCTTCGGTCCTCCGATCGTTGTCAGAAGTAAGTTGGCCGCAGTGTTATCACT
CATGGTTATGGCAGCACTGCATAATTCTCTTACTGTCATGCCATCCGTAAGATGCTTTTCTGTGACTGGT
GAGTACTCAACCAAGTCATTCTGAGAATAGTGTATGCGGCGACCGAGTTGCTCTTGCCCGGCGTCAATAC
GGGATAATACCGCGCCACATAGCAGAACTTTAAAAGTGCTCATCATTGGAAAACGTTCTTCGGGGCGAAA
ACTCTCAAGGATCTTACCGCTGTTGAGATCCAGTTCGATGTAACCCACTCGTGCACCCAACTGATCTTCA
GCATCTTTTACTTTCACCAGCGTTTCTGGGTGAGCAAAAACAGGAAGGCAAAATGCCGCAAAAAAGGGAA
TAAGGGCGACACGGAAATGTTGAATACTCATACTCTTCCTTTTTCAATATTATTGAAGCATTTATCAGGG
TTATTGTCTCATGAGCGGATACATATTTGAATGTATTTAGAAAAATAAACAAATAGGGGTTCCGCGCACA
TTTCCCCGAAAAGTGCCACCTGAC
Features (pLannotate 1.2.2; 33 found; start..end, strand, type, name):
     31..83      -  misc_feature   bom (fragment): basis of mobility region from pBR322
    238..617     +  enhancer       CMV enhancer: human cytomegalovirus immediate early enhancer
    618..817     +  promoter       CMV promoter: human cytomegalovirus (CMV) immediate early promoter
    835..1015    +  LTR            5' LTR (truncated): truncated 5' long terminal repeat (LTR) from HIV-1
   1062..1187    +  misc_feature   HIV-1 Ψ: packaging signal of human immunodeficiency virus type 1
   1171..1534    +  CDS            HIV-1 gag (fragment): gag protein from human immunodeficiency virus 1; gag
   1680..1913    +  misc_feature   RRE: The Rev response element (RRE) of HIV-1 allows for Rev-dependent mRNA export from the nucleus to the cytoplasm.
   2290..2390    +  CDS            Rev (fragment): human immunodeficiency virus 1 (HIV-1) Rev protein; rev; enhances nuclear export of unspliced and incompletely spliced viral mRNAs
   2440..2557    +  misc_feature   cPPT/CTS: central polypurine tract and central termination sequence of HIV-1
   2602..3048    +  promoter       hSyn promoter: human synapsin I promoter; confers neuron-specific expression (Kügler et al., 2003)
   3072..3278    +  CDS            TAC1 (fragment): TKN1_RABIT - Also known as NKA, NKNA, TAC2. Experimental evidence at protein level: Swiss-Prot protein existence level 1. Tachykinins are active peptides which excite neurons, evoke behavioral responses, are potent vasodilators and secretagogues, and contract (directly or indirectly) many smooth muscles. From Oryctolagus cuniculus (Rabbit).
   3318..4029    +  CDS            superecliptic pHluorin (fragment): pH-sensitive mutant of green fluorescent protein (Ng et al., 2002) excited strongly by blue light at neutral pH but minimally fluorescent at acidic pH
   4038..4614    +  misc_feature   IRES2: internal ribosome entry site (IRES) of the encephalomyocarditis virus (EMCV)
   4611..5303    +  CDS            mRuby3: mRuby3 is a basic (constitutively fluorescent) red fluorescent protein published in 2016, derived from Entacmaea quadricolor. It has low acid sensitivity.
   5307..5330    +  misc_feature   MCS (fragment): pBluescript multiple cloning site
   5330..5918    +  misc_feature   WPRE: woodchuck hepatitis virus posttranscriptional regulatory element
   5855..6436    +  CDS            nef (fragment): NEF_HV1H2 - Experimental evidence at protein level: Swiss-Prot protein existence level 1. Extracellular Nef protein targets CD4(+) T-lymphocytes for apoptosis by interacting with CXCR4 surface receptors. From Human immunodeficiency virus type 1 group M subtype B (isolate HXB2) (HIV-1).
   6443..6623    +  LTR            5' LTR (truncated): truncated 5' long terminal repeat (LTR) from HIV-1
   6655..6879    +  polyA_signal   bGH poly(A) signal: bovine growth hormone polyadenylation signal
   6883..6904    +  promoter       SV40 promoter (fragment): SV40 enhancer and early promoter
   6925..7353    +  rep_origin     f1 ori (sequence partly withheld): f1 bacteriophage origin of replication; arrow indicates direction of (+) strand synthesis
   7367..7696    +  promoter       SV40 promoter: SV40 enhancer and early promoter
   7744..7791    +  promoter       EM7 promoter: synthetic bacterial promoter&nbsp
   7810..8184    +  CDS            BleoR: antibiotic-binding protein; Sh ble from Streptoalloteichus hindustanus; confers resistance to bleomycin, phleomycin, and Zeocin™
   8194..8319    +  CDS            ble (fragment): BLE_KLEPN - Experimental evidence at protein level: Swiss-Prot protein existence level 1. Binding protein with a strong affinity to the bleomycin family of antibiotics. Binds to CL990; an antimitotic-antibiotic compound. From Klebsiella pneumoniae.
   8314..8435    +  polyA_signal   SV40 poly(A) signal: SV40 polyadenylation signal
   8508..8524    -  protein_bind   lac operator: The lac repressor binds to the lac operator to inhibit transcription in E. coli. This inhibition can be relieved by adding lactose or isopropyl-β-D-thiogalactopyranoside (IPTG). lac repressor encoded by lacI
   8532..8562    -  promoter       lac promoter: promoter for the E. coli lac operon
   8577..8598    -  protein_bind   CAP binding site: CAP binding activates transcription in the presence of cAMP. E. coli catabolite activator protein
   8611..8703    -  CDS            lacI (fragment): lac repressor; lacI; The lac repressor binds to the lac operator to inhibit transcription in E. coli. This inhibition can be relieved by adding lactose or isopropyl-β-D-thiogalactopyranoside (IPTG).
   8886..9474    -  rep_origin     ori: high-copy-number ColE1/pMB1/pBR322/pUC origin of replication
   9645..10505   -  CDS            AmpR: β-lactamase; bla; confers resistance to ampicillin, carbenicillin, and related antibiotics
  10506..10610   -  promoter       AmpR promoter: bla
