[The description below was written by a language model from this plasmid's Addgene catalogue record and pLannotate feature annotations shown in this document.]
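Description:
pFSynW Substance P-pHluorin IRES mRuby3 is a 10.6 kb HIV-1-based lentiviral transfer plasmid built on the FUGW backbone, with the human synapsin I promoter driving neuron-restricted expression. In bacteria it replicates from a high-copy ColE1/pUC-type origin and is selected with ampicillin through the AmpR β-lactamase gene. The backbone also carries an f1 origin and an SV40/EM7-driven BleoR (Zeocin resistance) cassette that lies outside the LTRs and so is not transferred with the virus. Genomic RNA is transcribed from a CMV enhancer/promoter fused to a truncated 5' LTR. The packaged region contains the Ψ packaging signal, a gag fragment, the RRE for Rev-dependent nuclear export and the cPPT/CTS. Downstream of the cargo are a WPRE that enhances transcript expression, a truncated 3' LTR (annotated by the software as a second 5' LTR) and a bGH polyadenylation signal.

The payload is a bicistronic cassette. The first cistron encodes the first 68 residues of mouse preprotachykinin (Tac1), the substance P precursor, joined through a flexible GS(GSS)4 linker to C-terminal superecliptic pHluorin. The automated annotation matched this fragment to the rabbit homologue, but the depositor states it is of mouse origin. pHluorin is nearly non-fluorescent at acidic pH and bright at neutral pH, so the fusion would be expected to stay dim in acidic secretory vesicles and brighten upon exocytosis. An EMCV IRES then directs independent translation of mRuby3, a constitutively red, acid-insensitive marker that identifies transduced cells. The associated publication used the construct to study how synaptotagmin 9 regulates substance P secretion in striatal neurons, consistent with its use as an optical reporter of neuropeptide release.
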