Addgene plasmid #195699: pFSynW Substance P-pHluorin IRES mRuby3
Purpose: Lentiviral plasmid encoding first 68 residues of mouse preprotachykinin with a C-terminal pHluorin tag followed by an internal ribosomal entry site followed by mRuby3 under the human synapsin promoter
Depositing lab: Edwin Chapman. Depositing organization: University of Wisconsin, Madison. Publication: Synaptotagmin 9 Modulates Spontaneous Neurotransmitter Release in Striatal Neurons by Regulating Substance P Secretion. Seibert MJ, Evans CS, Stanley KS, Wu Z, Chapman ER. J Neurosci. 2023 Mar 1;43(9):1475-1491. doi: 10.1523/JNEUROSCI.1857-22.2023. Epub 2023 Feb 2. PubMed 36732068.
Backbone
  Vector backbone: FUGW
  Backbone manufacturer: David Baltimore (Addgene plasmid # 14883)
  Vector type: Lentiviral
Growth in bacteria
  Bacterial resistance: Ampicillin, 100 μg/mL
  Growth temperature: 37°C
  Growth strain: NEB Stable
  Copy number: High Copy
Gene/Insert
  Gene/Insert name: Tac1
  Species: M. musculus (mouse)
  Entrez Gene: Tac1 (a.k.a. 4930528L02Rik, NK-1, NK1, Nkna, PPT-A, PPTA, SP)
  Tag / fusion protein: pHluorin (C terminal on insert)
  Cloning method: Restriction Enzyme; 5′ cloning site Unknown (unknown if destroyed); 3′ cloning site Unknown (unknown if destroyed)
  Sequencing primers: 5′ n/a
Terms and licenses: Academic/Nonprofit Terms; Industry Terms: Not Available to Industry
Depositor comments: Only the first 68 amino acids of Tac1 are in this construct, followed by a flexible GS(GSS)4 linker, followed by superecliptic pHluorin; bicistronic mRuby3 expression. Please visit https://www.biorxiv.org/content/10.1101/2022.04.18.488681v2 for bioRxiv preprint.
How to cite: pFSynW Substance P-pHluorin IRES mRuby3 was a gift from Edwin Chapman (Addgene plasmid # 195699 ; http://n2t.net/addgene:195699 ; RRID:Addgene_195699)
